Addgene plasmid #22307: pYES2.1-Dcr1
Depositing lab: David Bartel. Depositing organization: Whitehead Institute for Biomedical Research. Publication: RNAi in budding yeast. Drinnenberg IA, Weinberg DE, Xie KT, Mower JP, Wolfe KH, Fink GR, Bartel DP. Science. 2009 Oct 23;326(5952):544-550. doi: 10.1126/science.1176945. Epub 2009 Sep 10. PubMed 19745116.
Backbone
  Vector backbone: pYES2.1
  Backbone manufacturer: Invitrogen
  Backbone size w/o insert (bp): 5857
  Vector type: Yeast Expression ; 2micron
  Selectable markers: URA3
Growth in bacteria
  Bacterial resistance: Ampicillin, 100 μg/mL
  Growth temperature: 37°C
  Growth strain: DH5alpha
  Copy number: High Copy
Gene/Insert
  Gene/Insert name: DCR1
  Species: Saccharomyces castellii
  Cloning method: Restriction Enzyme
  Sequencing primers: 5′ GAL1; 3′ CYC1
Terms and licenses: Academic/Nonprofit Terms; Industry Terms: Not Available to Industry
Depositor comments: Galactose-inducible expression plasmid.
How to cite: pYES2.1-Dcr1 was a gift from David Bartel (Addgene plasmid # 22307 ; http://n2t.net/addgene:22307 ; RRID:Addgene_22307)
