[The description below was written by a language model from this plasmid's Addgene catalogue record and pLannotate feature annotations shown in this document.]
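Description:
pYES2.1-Dcr1 is a galactose-inducible yeast expression plasmid built on the Invitrogen pYES2.1 backbone, carrying the DCR1 gene of the budding yeast Saccharomyces castellii. It is an E. coli–yeast shuttle vector. In bacteria it replicates at high copy from a ColE1/pUC-type origin and is selected with ampicillin through the β-lactamase gene. In yeast it is maintained episomally at high copy by the 2μ origin and selected by uracil prototrophy through URA3 under its own promoter, a marker that can also be counterselected with 5-FOA. A short RAF1 fragment annotated next to the 2μ origin is simply carried-over 2μ plasmid sequence. An f1 origin is also present and allows single-stranded DNA production.

The expression cassette places the insert between the S. cerevisiae GAL1 promoter, which is regulated by Gal4 and induced by galactose, and the CYC1 transcription terminator. A T7 promoter lies just downstream of GAL1. The automated annotation does not label the DCR1 open reading frame as such, but it detects a short region with homology to bacterial RNase III (rnc) within the insert, consistent with a Dicer-type enzyme that cleaves double-stranded RNA. A V5 epitope tag from the backbone sits just upstream of the terminator; the record does not state whether it is fused in frame to Dcr1, so tagged expression should not be assumed. The small lacI fragment is most likely a backbone remnant with no function here. The plasmid comes from work on RNA interference in budding yeasts, where it provides inducible, high-copy expression of S. castellii Dcr1 in yeast cells.
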