Features (pLannotate 1.2.2; 14 found; start..end, strand, type, name):
      2..443     +  promoter       GAL1 promoter: S. cerevisiae GAL1; inducible promoter, regulated by Gal4
    475..493     +  promoter       T7 promoter: promoter for bacteriophage T7 RNA polymerase
    955..1110    +  CDS            rnc (fragment): RNC_HELHP - Protein inferred from homology: Swiss-Prot protein existence level 3. Digests double-stranded RNA. Involved in the processing of primary rRNA transcript to yield the immediate precursors to the large and small rRNAs (23S and 16S). Processes some mRNAs, and tRNAs when they are encoded in the rRNA operon. Processes pre-crRNA and tracrRNA of type II CRISPR loci if present in the organism. From Helicobacter hepaticus (strain ATCC 51449 / 3B1).
   2377..2418    +  CDS            V5 tag: epitope tag from simian virus 5
   2466..2713    +  terminator     CYC1 terminator: S. cerevisiae CYC1; transcription terminator for CYC1
   2725..2778    -  CDS            lacI (fragment): lac repressor; lacI; The lac repressor binds to the lac operator to inhibit transcription in E. coli. This inhibition can be relieved by adding lactose or isopropyl-β-D-thiogalactopyranoside (IPTG).
   2961..3549    -  rep_origin     ori: high-copy-number ColE1/pMB1/pBR322/pUC origin of replication
   3720..4580    -  CDS            AmpR: β-lactamase; bla; confers resistance to ampicillin, carbenicillin, and related antibiotics
   4581..4597    -  promoter       AmpR promoter (fragment): bla
   4676..5479    -  CDS            URA3: orotidine-5'-phosphate decarboxylase, required for uracil biosynthesis; S. cerevisiae URA3; yeast auxotrophic marker, counterselectable with 5-fluoroorotic acid (5-FOA)
   5480..5695    -  promoter       URA3 promoter: S. cerevisiae URA3
   5720..6145    +  CDS            RAF1 (fragment): RAF_YEAST - Experimental evidence at transcript level: Swiss-Prot protein existence level 2. Antagonizes transcriptional repression of recombinase FLP by REP1-REP2. May play a role in plasmid partitioning. From Saccharomyces cerevisiae (strain ATCC 204508 / S288c) (Baker's yeast).
   6299..7179    -  rep_origin     2μ ori: yeast 2μ plasmid origin of replication
   7248..7703    -  rep_origin     f1 ori (sequence partly withheld): f1 bacteriophage origin of replication; arrow indicates direction of (+) strand synthesis
>Addgene plasmid #22307 | pYES2.1-Dcr1 | depositor full sequence | sequence record 10220 | Author sequence
ACGGATTAGAAGCCGCCGAGCGGGTGACAGCCCTCCGAAGGAAGACTCTCCTCCGTGCGTCCTCGTCTTC
ACCGGTCGCGTTCCTGAAACGCAGATGTGCCTCGCGCCGCACTGCTCCGAACAATAAAGATTCTACAATA
CTAGCTTTTATGGTTATGAAGAGGAAAAATTGGCAGTAACCTGGCCCCACAAACCTTCAAATGAACGAAT
CAAATTAACAACCATAGGATGATAATGCGATTAGTTTTTTAGCCTTATTTCTGGGGTAATTAATCAGCGA
AGCGATGATTTTTGATCTATTAACAGATATATAAATGCAAAAACTGCATAACCACTTTAACTAATACTTT
CAACATTTTCGGTTTGTATTACTTCTTATTCAAATGTAATAAAAGTATCAACAAAAAATTGTTAATATAC
CTCTATACTTTAACGTCAAGGAGAAAAAACCCCGGATCGGACTACTAGCAGCTGTAATACGACTCACTAT
AGGGAATATTAAGCTCGCCCTTCACCATGAATAGAGAAAAAAGCGCCGATCTAAGTAAAACATCAGATGC
TCCATACAATGAACTCGATGCCAAAAATTTAAGAAATTTCTATAAGGTTCAAAATGCATGTGCGCAATTG
AGGGAATCCATAAAAGTAATTTACGAAAACGGGTTATCATCCGATCAATTGAATACTATGGCGAAACATG
GGAACGACCTAGAAAAATCTATTGCAAACAGTCCTGCTATGTCCGTAGCAAGTTGCTTGAACCAAGTTAG
ACCCACCCTAGACATCAAGAATATCTTTGATCATTATAAATTTGAAAATAATTCATCACCAGTTGATCCT
TATGTCCATTATCCCGTATGTTCTGATCAAAATTTGGAAAATTTGGCTTTCATTCATAGATCTTTGCCGA
ATATGAATGTCAAATTGACTGAATTGCAAAAGACCGTAATGAGTAATGAACGTTTGGAATTTTTAGGTGA
TAGTTGGCTTGGCGCCTTAGTGGCGTATATTATTTATAAGAAATATCCTTATGCTAATGAAGGTGCCTTA
TCAAAGATGAAGGAAGCTATCGTTAACAACAACAATTTGGAAAAGATCTGTGAAAAACTTGGCTTTAAAG
AAAGATTAAAGGAAAATATTCCACGTTCTTCAATGAAAATCAAAGATAGATTAACCAAGAATTACGCAGA
CTGTGTGGAAGCCTACATTGGCGCATTGGTTATTGATAGATTTTCAACAGAATTTAATGATGTTGCTCTT
TGGCTTGAAGAACTATCTGAGGAACATTTCATTGAACTAGGACCTATGATGGTCAAAGAGCCTTTAAACA
AAAATGCAAAGGGTGAACTAGGTGCGTTCTTACAATTTAATAATATTGGAGCCAAAATATCATATAAAAG
ATTGAATGATAAATCTCCGTTTAAGGTAGAAGTAAGATTGGGGAATAATTTGTTAGGTATTGGAGATGGT
TCAAATGTGAGAGAAGCTGAACAGAGAGCCGCTATGGAAGCACTTGCTCAACCGAAATTGATTCAAAAAT
ATTCTCTACATGATATTGAACTAGAAAGAGGCATGATTGAAGAAGCAGATAATGTTCCCCAATTACTCAA
AAGTGCGGAAATTCCCAATCAAACACCACAAAGTCATCATTCTATCACAGAAGAAATTGATGAAGAAGAA
GGTCTTACATTCCCCCATTCGAATCCATTTTTGAAAGGTACACCACCAGCAGTTTTACCTGAAATTGTAA
CTAATCAAATTCCACAGGCTTCTGCGGATCATCAAGAACAAAATGTGCCTGACACTGATAAAATTGTGAA
TGATGTTATGGAACGTATGAGTAAGATACTGTCGGTGATGGTTTCTGAGGCTGTTTCAAATGCACTTGGT
AGACCAGCTCCAAAAAATGCACCTATCCCTATCCCAGTAACAACCCCAGTCTCACCGCTAGCAACATCCC
CAGTCTCAGTCTCAGTCCCAGCGCCAGCTCCAGCCGTAGCTGTCACCCCATCAGTTGTGAATAATCCACC
ACAACCCAAAATGGTCACACAACCGGTAAGCACAAACCTAAATAAAACGCCTGAAGTTGCACTTTTAAAT
TCTGTGTATGATAAAGAAGCCTCAGGGAGACTTTATGCATTGTTAGGTAAATATAAATTGTATCCAGAAT
ATAATACCGAGCAACTAGGAATGACAGATTTTTATACGGTATGCTTTATAAAGGGTGTTGGTGTAGAAAT
TGGTAAAGGCCATGGTAGAAGTAAAAAGATATCCCAACATAAATCTGCAGAAGATGCTTTGAATGGAAAA
GCACTGAAGGAATACTTGAGGCATTGCAACAATCTGAAGGGCGAGCTTCGAGGTCACCCATTCGAAGGTA
AGCCTATCCCTAACCCTCTCCTCGGTCTCGATTCTACGCGTACCGGTCATCATCACCATCACCATTGAGT
TTCTAGAGGGCCGCATCATGTAATTAGTTATGTCACGCTTACATTCACGCCCTCCCCCCACATCCGCTCT
AACCGAAAAGGAAGGAGTTAGACAACCTGAAGTCTAGGTCCCTATTTATTTTTTTATAGTTATGTTAGTA
TTAAGAACGTTATTTATATTTCAAATTTTTCTTTTTTTTCTGTACAGACGCGTGTACGCATGTAACATTA
TACTGAAAACCTTGCTTGAGAAGGTTTTGGGACGCTCGAAGGCTTTAATTTGCAAGCTGCGGCCCTGCAT
TAATGAATCGGCCAACGCGCGGGGAGAGGCGGTTTGCGTATTGGGCGCTCTTCCGCTTCCTCGCTCACTG
ACTCGCTGCGCTCGGTCGTTCGGCTGCGGCGAGCGGTATCAGCTCACTCAAAGGCGGTAATACGGTTATC
CACAGAATCAGGGGATAACGCAGGAAAGAACATGTGAGCAAAAGGCCAGCAAAAGCCCAGGAACCGTAAA
AAGGCCGCGTTGCTGGCGTTTTTCCATAGGCTCCGCCCCCCTGACGAGCATCACAAAAATCGACGCTCAA
GTCAGAGGTGGCGAAACCCGACAGGACTATAAAGATACCAGGCGTTTCCCCCTGGAAGCTCCCTCGTGCG
CTCTCCTGTTCCGACCCTGCCGCTTACCGGATACCTGTCCGCCTTTCTCCCTTCGGGAAGCGTGGCGCTT
TCTCATAGCTCACGCTGTAGGTATCTCAGTTCGGTGTAGGTCGTTCGCTCCAAGCTGGGCTGTGTGCACG
AACCCCCCGTTCAGCCCGACCGCTGCGCCTTATCCGGTAACTATCGTCTTGAGTCCAACCCGGTAAGACA
CGACTTATCGCCACTGGCAGCAGCCACTGGTAACAGGATTAGCAGAGCGAGGTATGTAGGCGGTGCTACA
GAGTTCTTGAAGTGGTGGCCTAACTACGGCTACACTAGAAGGACAGTATTTGGTATCTGCGCTCTGCTGA
AGCCAGTTACCTTCGGAAAAAGAGTTGGTAGCTCTTGATCCGGCAAACAAACCACCGCTGGTAGCGGTGG
TTTTTTTGTTTGCAAGCAGCAGATTACGCGCAGAAAAAAAGGATCTCAAGAAGATCCTTTGATCTTTTCT
ACGGGGTCTGACGCTCAGTGGAACGAAAACTCACGTTAAGGGATTTTGGTCATGAGATTATCAAAAAGGA
TCTTCACCTAGATCCTTTTAAATTAAAAATGAAGTTTTAAATCAATCTAAAGTATATATGAGTAAACTTG
GTCTGACAGTTACCAATGCTTAATCAGTGAGGCACCTATCTCAGCGATCTGTCTATTTCGTTCATCCATA
GTTGCCTGACTCCCCGTCGTGTAGATAACTACGATACGGGAGCGCTTACCATCTGGCCCCAGTGCTGCAA
TGATACCGCGAGACCCACGCTCACCGGCTCCAGATTTATCAGCAATAAACCAGCCAGCCGGAAGGGCCGA
GCGCAGAAGTGGTCCTGCAACTTTATCCGCCTCCATTCAGTCTATTAATTGTTGCCGGGAAGCTAGAGTA
AGTAGTTCGCCAGTTAATAGTTTGCGCAACGTTGTTGGCATTGCTACAGGCATCGTGGTGTCACTCTCGT
CGTTTGGTATGGCTTCATTCAGCTCCGGTTCCCAACGATCAAGGCGAGTTACATGATCCCCCATGTTGTG
CAAAAAAGCGGTTAGCTCCTTCGGTCCTCCGATCGTTGTCAGAAGTAAGTTGGCCGCAGTGTTATCACTC
ATGGTTATGGCAGCACTGCATAATTCTCTTACTGTCATGCCATCCGTAAGATGCTTTTCTGTGACTGGTG
AGTACTCAACCAAGTCATTCTGAGAATAGTGTATGCGGCGACCGAGTTGCTCTTGCCCGGCGTCAATACG
GGATAATAGTGTATCACATAGCAGAACTTTAAAAGTGCTCATCATTGGAAAACGTTCTTCGGGGCGAAAA
CTCTCAAGGATCTTACCGCTGTTGAGATCCAGTTCGATGTAACCCACTCGTGCACCCAACTGATCTTCAG
CATCTTTTACTTTCACCAGCGTTTCTGGGTGAGCAAAAACAGGAAGGCAAAATGCCGCAAAAAAGGGAAT
AAGGGCGACACGGAAATGTTGAATACTCATACTCTTCCTTTTTCAATGGGTAATAACTGATATAATTAAA
TTGAAGCTCTAATTTGTGAGTTTAGTATACATGCATTTACTTATAATACAGTTTTTTAGTTTTGCTGGCC
GCATCTTCTCAAATATGCTTCCCAGCCTGCTTTTCTGTAACGTTCACCCTCTACCTTAGCATCCCTTCCC
TTTGCAAATAGTCCTCTTCCAACAATAATAATGTCAGATCCTGTAGAGACCACATCATCCACGGTTCTAT
ACTGTTGACCCAATGCGTCTCCCTTGTCATCTAAACCCACACCGGGTGTCATAATCAACCAATCGTAACC
TTCATCTCTTCCACCCATGTCTCTTTGAGCAATAAAGCCGATAACAAAATCTTTGTCGCTCTTCGCAATG
TCAACAGTACCCTTAGTATATTCTCCAGTAGATAGGGAGCCCTTGCATGACAATTCTGCTAACATCAAAA
GGCCTCTAGGTTCCTTTGTTACTTCTTCTGCCGCCTGCTTCAAACCGCTAACAATACCTGGGCCCACCAC
ACCGTGTGCATTCGTAATGTCTGCCCATTCTGCTATTCTGTATACACCCGCAGAGTACTGCAATTTGACT
GTATTACCAATGTCAGCAAATTTTCTGTCTTCGAAGAGTAAAAAATTGTACTTGGCGGATAATGCCTTTA
GCGGCTTAACTGTGCCCTCCATGGAAAAATCAGTCAAGATATCCACATGTGTTTTTAGTAAACAAATTTT
GGGACCTAATGCTTCAACTAACTCCAGTAATTCCTTGGTGGTACGAACATCCAATGAAGCACACAAGTTT
GTTTGCTTTTCGTGCATGATATTAAATAGCTTGGCAGCAACAGGACTAGGATGAGTAGCAGCACGTTCCT
TATATGTAGCTTTCGACATGATTTATCTTCGTTTCCTGCAGGTTTTTGTTCTGTGCAGTTGGGTTAAGAA
TACTGGGCAATTTCATGTTTCTTCAACACTACATATGCGTATATATACCAATCTAAGTCTGTGCTCCTTC
CTTCGTTCTTCCTTCTGTTCGGAGATTACCGAATCAAAAAAATTTCAAAGAAACCGAAATCAAAAAAAAG
AATAAAAAAAAAATGATGAATTGAATTGAAAAGCTAGCTTATCGATGATAAGCTGTCAAAGATGAGAATT
AATTCCACGGACTATAGACTATACTAGATACTCCGTCTACTGTACGATACACTTCCGCTCAGGTCCTTGT
CCTTTAACGAGGCCTTACCACTCTTTTGTTACTCTATTGATCCAGCTCAGCAAAGGCAGTGTGATCTAAG
ATTCTATCTTCGCGATGTAGTAAAACTAGCTAGACCGAGAAAGAGACTAGAAATGCAAAAGGCACTTCTA
CAATGGCTGCCATCATTATTATCCGATGTGACGCTGCAGCTTCTCAATGATATTCGAATACGCTTTGAGG
AGATACAGCCTAATATCCGACAAACTGTTTTACAGATTTACGATCGTACTTGTTACCCATCATTGAATTT
TGAACATCCGAACCTGGGAGTTTTCCCTGAAACAGATAGTATATTTGAACCTGTATAATAATATATAGTC
TAGCGCTTTACGGAAGACAATGTATGTATTTCGGTTCCTGGAGAAACTATTGCATCTATTGCATAGGTAA
TCTTGCACGTCGCATCCCCGGTTCATTTTCTGCGTTTCCATCTTGCACTTCAATAGCATATCTTTGTTAA
CGAAGCATCTGTGCTTCATTTTGTAGAACAAAAATGCAACGCGAGAGCGCTAATTTTTCAAACAAAGAAT
CTGAGCTGCATTTTTACAGAACAGAAATGCAACGCGAAAGCGCTATTTTACCAACGAAGAATCTGTGCTT
CATTTTTGTAAAACAAAAATGCAACGCGACGAGAGCGCTAATTTTTCAAACAAAGAATCTGAGCTGCATT
TTTACAGAACAGAAATGCAACGCGAGAGCGCTATTTTACCAACAAAGAATCTATACTTCTTTTTTGTTCT
ACAAAAATGCATCCCGAGAGCGCTATTTTTCTAACAAAGCATCTTAGATTACTTTTTTTCTCCTTTGTGC
GCTCTATAATGCAGTCTCTTGATAACTTTTTGCACTGTAGGTCCGTTAAGGTTAGAAGAAGGCTACTTTG
GTGTCTATTTTCTCTTCCATAAAAAAAGCCTGACTCCACTTCCCGCGTTTACTGATTACTAGCGAAGCTG
CGGGTGCATTTTTTCAAGATAAAGGCATCCCCGATTATATTCTATACCGATGTGGATTGCGCATACTTTG
TGAACAGAAAGTGATAGCGTTGATGATTCTTCATTGGTCAGAAAATTATGAACGGTTTCTTCTATTTTGT
CTCTATATACTACGTATAGGAAATGTTTACATTTTCGTATTGTTTTCGATTCACTCTATGAATAGTTCTT
ACTACAATTTTTTTGTCTAAAGAGTAATACTAGAGATAAACATAAAAAATGTAGAGGTCGAGTTTAGATG
CAAGTTCAAGGAGCGAAAGGTGGATGGGTAGGTTATATAGGGATATAGCACAGAGATATATAGCAAAGAG
ATACTTTTGAGCAATGTTTGTGGAAGCGGTATTCGCAATGGGAAGCTCC
[37 nt withheld, positions 7190-7226]
A
[37 nt withheld, positions 7228-7264]
ATTTTGTTAAAATTCGCGTTAAATTTTTGTTAAATCAGCTCATTTTTTAACGAATAGCCCGAAATCGGCA
AAATCCCTTATAAATCAAAAGAATAGACCGAGATAGGGTTGAGTGTTGTTCCAGTTTCCAACAAGAGTCC
ACTATTAAAGAACGTGGACTCCAACGTCAAAGGGCGAAAAAGG
[39 nt withheld, positions 7448-7486]
T
[35 nt withheld, positions 7488-7522]
GTAAATCGGAAGGGTAAACGGATGCCCCCATTTAGAGCTTGACGGGGAAAGCCGGCG
[41 nt withheld, positions 7580-7620]
GGCTAGGGCGGTGGGAAGTGTAGGGGTCACGCTGGGCGTAACCACCACACCCGCCGCGCTTAATGGGGCG
CTACAGGGCGCGTGGGGATGATCCACTAGT
