>Addgene plasmid #22307 | pYES2.1-Dcr1 | addgene partial sequence | sequence record 28133 | 22307 with GAL1
ACTACTAGCAGCTGTAATACGACTCACTATAGGGAATATTAAGCTCGCCCTTCACCATGAATAGAGAAAA
AAGCGCCGATCTAAGTAAAACATCAGATGCTCCATACAATGAACTCGATGCCAAAAATTTAAGAAATTTC
TATAAGGTTCAAAATGCATGTGCGCAATTGAGGGAATCCATAAAAGTAATTTACGAAAACGGGTTATCAT
CCGATCAATTGAATACTATGGCGAAACATGGGAACGACCTAGAAAAATCTATTGCAAACAGTCCTGCTAT
GTCCGTAGCAAGTTGCTTGAACCAAGTTAGACCCACCCTAGACATCAAGAATATCTTTGATCATTATAAA
TTTGAAAATAATTCATCACCAGTTGATCCTTATGTCCATTATCCCGTATGTTCTGATCAAAATTTGGAAA
ATTTGGCTTTCATTCATAGATCTTTGCCGAATATGAATGTCAAATTGACTGAATTGCAAAAGACCGTAAT
GAGTAATGAACGTTTGGAATTTTTAGGTGATAGTTGGCTTGGCGCCTTAGTGGCGTATATTATTTATAAG
AAATATCCTTATGCTAATGAAGGTGCCTTATCAAAGATGAAGGAAGCTATCGTTAACAACAACAATTTGG
AAAAGATCTGTGAAAAACTTGGCTTTAAAGAAAGATTAAAGGAAAATATTCCACGTTCTTCAATGAAAAT
CAAAGATAGATTAACC
